>Addgene plasmid #132173 | pDONR221_SLC7A14 | addgene full sequence | sequence record 261005 | Addgene NGS Result
CTTTCCTGCGTTATCCCCTGATTCTGTGGATAACCGTATTACCGCCTTTGAGTGAGCTGATACCGCTCGC
CGCAGCCGAACGACCGAGCGCAGCGAGTCAGTGAGCGAGGAAGCGGAAGAGCGCCCAATACGCAAACCGC
CTCTCCCCGCGCGTTGGCCGATTCATTAATGCAGCTGGCACGACAGGTTTCCCGACTGGAAAGCGGGCAG
TGAGCGCAACGCAATTAATACGCGTACCGCTAGCCAGGAAGAGTTTGTAGAAACGCAAAAAGGCCATCCG
TCAGGATGGCCTTCTGCTTAGTTTGATGCCTGGCAGTTTATGGCGGGCGTCCTGCCCGCCACCCTCCGGG
CCGTTGCTTCACAACGTTCAAATCCGCTCCCGGCGGATTTGTCCTACTCAGGAGAGCGTTCACCGACAAA
CAACAGATAAAACGAAAGGCCCAGTCTTCCGACTGAGCCTTTCGTTTTATTTGATGCCTGGCAGTTCCCT
ACTCTCGCGTTAACGCTAGCATGGATGTTTTCCCAGTCACGACGTTGTAAAACGACGGCCAGTCTTAAGC
TCGGGCCCCAAATAATGATTTTATTTTGACTGATAGTGACCTGTTCGTTGCAACACATTGATGAGCAATG
CTTTTTTATAATGCCAACTTTGTACAAAAAAGCAGGCTCCACCATGTCTGGCTTCTTTACAAGCCTGGAC
CCAAGGAGAGTGCAGTGGGGAGCAGCATGGTACGCAATGCACTCCCGGATCCTGAGAACCAAGCCTGTGG
AGTCTATGCTGGAGGGAACAGGAACCACAACCGCACACGGAACCAAGCTGGCACAGGTGCTGACAACCGT
GGATCTGATCTCCCTGGGAGTGGGATCTTGCGTGGGAACCGGCATGTATGTGGTGAGCGGACTGGTGGCA
AAGGAGATGGCAGGACCAGGCGTGATCGTGTCCTTCATCATCGCAGCAGTGGCATCCATCCTGTCTGGCG
TGTGCTACGCCGAGTTTGGCGTGCGGGTGCCTAAGACAACCGGCAGCGCCTACACATATTCCTACGTGAC
CGTGGGCGAGTTCGTGGCCTTCTTTATCGGCTGGAACCTGATCCTGGAGTATCTGATCGGAACAGCAGCA
GGAGCATCCGCCCTGAGCTCCATGTTTGACTCTCTGGCCAACCACACAATCTCCAGATGGATGGCCGATT
CTGTGGGCACCCTGAATGGCCTGGGCAAGGGCGAGGAGAGCTACCCTGACCTGCTGGCCCTGCTGATCGC
CGTGATCGTGACCATCATCGTGGCCCTGGGCGTGAAGAACTCCATCGGCTTCAACAATGTGCTGAACGTG
CTGAATCTGGCCGTGTGGGTGTTTATCATGATCGCCGGCCTGTTCTTTATCAATGGCAAGTATTGGGCAG
AGGGACAGTTCCTGCCACACGGATGGAGCGGCGTGCTGCAGGGAGCAGCAACCTGCTTCTACGCCTTTAT
CGGCTTCGACATCATCGCCACAACCGGCGAGGAGGCCAAGAACCCTAATACAAGCATCCCATATGCCATC
ACCGCCTCCCTGGTCATCTGTCTGACAGCCTACGTGAGCGTGTCCGTGATCCTGACCCTGATGGTGCCAT
ACTATACAATCGATACCGAGTCCCCCCTGATGGAGATGTTTGTGGCCCACGGCTTCTACGCCGCCAAGTT
TGTGGTGGCAATCGGATCTGTGGCAGGACTGACCGTGAGCCTGCTGGGATCCCTGTTCCCCATGCCTAGA
GTGATCTACGCAATGGCAGGCGACGGACTGCTGTTCAGATTTCTGGCCCACGTGTCTAGCTACACAGAGA
CCCCAGTGGTGGCCTGCATCGTGAGCGGCTTTCTGGCCGCCCTGCTGGCCCTGCTGGTGTCTCTGAGGGA
TCTGATCGAGATGATGAGCATCGGCACACTGCTGGCCTATACCCTGGTGAGCGTGTGCGTGCTGCTGCTG
CGCTACCAGCCCGAGAGCGACATCGATGGCTTTGTGAAGTTCCTGTCCGAGGAGCACACCAAGAAGAAGG
AGGGCATCCTGGCCGACTGCGAGAAGGAGGCATGTAGCCCCGTGAGCGAGGGCGATGAGTTCTCCGGACC
AGCAACAAACACCTGCGGAGCCAAGAATCTGCCATCTCTGGGCGACAATGAGATGCTGATCGGCAAGTCT
GATAAGAGCACATATAACGTGAATCACCCCAACTACGGCACCGTGGACATGACAACCGGCATCGAGGCCG
ATGAGAGCGAGAATATCTATCTGATCAAGCTGAAGAAGCTGATCGGCCCCCACTACTATACAATGAGGAT
CAGGCTGGGACTGCCAGGCAAGATGGACAGGCCTACAGCAGCAACCGGACACACAGTGACCATCTGCGTG
CTGCTGCTGTTCATCCTGATGTTCATCTTTTGTAGCTTTATCATCTTCGGCTCCGATTACATCTCCGAGC
AGTCTTGGTGGGCCATCCTGCTGGTGGTGCTGATGGTGCTGCTGATCTCCACCCTGGTGTTTGTGATCCT
GCAGCAGCCAGAGAACCCCAAGAAGCTGCCTTATATGGCCCCTTGCCTGCCATTTGTGCCCGCCTTCGCC
ATGCTGGTGAATATCTACCTGATGCTGAAGCTGAGCACAATCACCTGGATCAGGTTCGCCGTGTGGTGTT
TTGTGGGCCTGCTGATCTATTTCGGCTACGGCATCTGGAACTCTACACTGGAGATCAGCGCCAGGGAGGA
GGCCCTGCACCAGTCCACCTATCAGCGGTACGACGTGGACGATCCTTTCTCTGTGGAGGAGGGCTTTAGC
TATGCCACAGAGGGAGAGTCTCAGGAGGACTGGGGAGGACCAACCGAGGATAAGGGCTTTTACTATCAGC
AGATGAGCGATGCCAAGGCCAATGGCCGCACCTCCTCTAAGGCCAAGTCTAAGAGCAAGCACAAGCAGAA
CTCTGAGGCCCTGATCGCCAATGACGAGCTGGATTACAGCCCCGAGGACCCAGCTTTCTTGTACAAAGTT
GGCATTATAAGAAAGCATTGCTTATCAATTTGTTGCAACGAACAGGTCACTATCAGTCAAAATAAAATCA
TTATTTGCCATCCAGCTGATATCCCCTATAGTGAGTCGTATTACATGGTCATAGCTGTTTCCTGGCAGCT
CTGGCCCGTGTCTCAAAATCTCTGATGTTACATTGCACAAGATAAAAATATATCATCATGAACAATAAAA
CTGTCTGCTTACATAAACAGTAATACAAGGGGTGTTATGAGCCATATTCAACGGGAAACGTCGAGGCCGC
GATTAAATTCCAACATGGATGCTGATTTATATGGGTATAAATGGGCTCGCGATAATGTCGGGCAATCAGG
TGCGACAATCTATCGCTTGTATGGGAAGCCCGATGCGCCAGAGTTGTTTCTGAAACATGGCAAAGGTAGC
GTTGCCAATGATGTTACAGATGAGATGGTCAGACTAAACTGGCTGACGGAATTTATGCCTCTTCCGACCA
TCAAGCATTTTATCCGTACTCCTGATGATGCATGGTTACTCACCACTGCGATCCCCGGAAAAACAGCATT
CCAGGTATTAGAAGAATATCCTGATTCAGGTGAAAATATTGTTGATGCGCTGGCAGTGTTCCTGCGCCGG
TTGCATTCGATTCCTGTTTGTAATTGTCCTTTTAACAGCGATCGCGTATTTCGTCTCGCTCAGGCGCAAT
CACGAATGAATAACGGTTTGGTTGATGCGAGTGATTTTGATGACGAGCGTAATGGCTGGCCTGTTGAACA
AGTCTGGAAAGAAATGCATAAACTTTTGCCATTCTCACCGGATTCAGTCGTCACTCATGGTGATTTCTCA
CTTGATAACCTTATTTTTGACGAGGGGAAATTAATAGGTTGTATTGATGTTGGACGAGTCGGAATCGCAG
ACCGATACCAGGATCTTGCCATCCTATGGAACTGCCTCGGTGAGTTTTCTCCTTCATTACAGAAACGGCT
TTTTCAAAAATATGGTATTGATAATCCTGATATGAATAAATTGCAGTTTCATTTGATGCTCGATGAGTTT
TTCTAATCAGAATTGGTTAATTGGTTGTAACACTGGCAGAGCATTACGCTGACTTGACGGGACGGCGCAA
GCTCATGACCAAAATCCCTTAACGTGAGTTACGCGTCGTTCCACTGAGCGTCAGACCCCGTAGAAAAGAT
CAAAGGATCTTCTTGAGATCCTTTTTTTCTGCGCGTAATCTGCTGCTTGCAAACAAAAAAACCACCGCTA
CCAGCGGTGGTTTGTTTGCCGGATCAAGAGCTACCAACTCTTTTTCCGAAGGTAACTGGCTTCAGCAGAG
CGCAGATACCAAATACTGTTCTTCTAGTGTAGCCGTAGTTAGGCCACCACTTCAAGAACTCTGTAGCACC
GCCTACATACCTCGCTCTGCTAATCCTGTTACCAGTGGCTGCTGCCAGTGGCGATAAGTCGTGTCTTACC
GGGTTGGACTCAAGACGATAGTTACCGGATAAGGCGCAGCGGTCGGGCTGAACGGGGGGTTCGTGCACAC
AGCCCAGCTTGGAGCGAACGACCTACACCGAACTGAGATACCTACAGCGTGAGCTATGAGAAAGCGCCAC
GCTTCCCGAAGGGAGAAAGGCGGACAGGTATCCGGTAAGCGGCAGGGTCGGAACAGGAGAGCGCACGAGG
GAGCTTCCAGGGGGAAACGCCTGGTATCTTTATAGTCCTGTCGGGTTTCGCCACCTCTGACTTGAGCGTC
GATTTTTGTGATGCTCGTCAGGGGGGCGGAGCCTATGGAAAAACGCCAGCAACGCGGCCTTTTTACGGTT
CCTGGCCTTTTGCTGGCCTTTTGCTCACATGTT
Features (pLannotate 1.2.2; 10 found; start..end, strand, type, name):
    121..213     +  CDS            lacI (fragment): lac repressor; lacI; The lac repressor binds to the lac operator to inhibit transcription in E. coli. This inhibition can be relieved by adding lactose or isopropyl-β-D-thiogalactopyranoside (IPTG).
    268..295     -  terminator     rrnB T2 terminator: transcription terminator T2 from the E. coli rrnB gene
    427..470     +  terminator     rrnB T1 terminator: Escherichia coli rrnB; transcription terminator T1 from the E. coli rrnB gene
    517..553     -  CDS            lacZα (fragment): LacZα fragment of β-galactosidase; lacZ fragment
    569..668     +  protein_bind   attL1: mutant version of attL; recombination site for the Gateway® LR reaction LR Clonase™
    674..2986    +  CDS            SLC7A14: S7A14_HUMAN - Also known as KIAA1613. Experimental evidence at protein level: Swiss-Prot protein existence level 1. May be involved in arginine transport. From Homo sapiens (Human).
   2988..3087    -  protein_bind   attL2: mutant version of attL; recombination site for the Gateway® LR reaction LR Clonase™
   3105..3123    -  promoter       T7 promoter: promoter for bacteriophage T7 RNA polymerase
   3257..4066    +  CDS            KanR: aminoglycoside phosphotransferase; aph(3')-Ia; confers resistance to kanamycin in bacteria or G418 (Geneticin®) in eukaryotes
   4213..4801    +  rep_origin     ori: high-copy-number ColE1/pMB1/pBR322/pUC origin of replication
