[The description below was written by a language model from this plasmid's Addgene catalogue record and pLannotate feature annotations shown in this document.]
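Description:
pDONR221_SLC7A14 is a Gateway entry clone built on the pDONR221 backbone, carrying a codon-optimized open reading frame for human SLC7A14 (also known as KIAA1613 or PPP1R142), a solute carrier family member annotated as possibly involved in arginine transport. The sequenced plasmid is about 4.9 kb, consistent with a roughly 2.5 kb backbone plus the 2,313 bp insert. It replicates in E. coli from a high-copy ColE1/pUC-type origin and is selected with kanamycin through an aminoglycoside phosphotransferase (KanR) gene.

The SLC7A14 coding sequence sits between attL1 and attL2, the recombination sites generated when an insert is captured in a donor vector. These sites let LR Clonase transfer the ORF directionally and in frame into any attR-containing destination vector. Upstream of the cassette are the rrnB T1 and T2 transcription terminators, which insulate the insert from read-through transcription in bacteria. A T7 promoter lies just beyond attL2 on the opposite strand, pointing back toward the insert. The short lacI and lacZα fragments detected are backbone remnants and not functional genes. M13 forward and reverse priming sites flanking the cassette are listed for sequence verification.

Although the catalogue classifies the plasmid as a mammalian expression vector, the feature table shows no eukaryotic promoter, polyadenylation signal, tag or reporter, so the plasmid does not itself drive expression in mammalian cells. Its stated purpose is to serve as a source of the ORF for subcloning into custom expression vectors. It belongs to a consortium-wide collection of SLC transporter clones assembled to support transporter research and drug discovery.
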