Addgene plasmid #132173: pDONR221_SLC7A14
Purpose: Gateway entry clone with codon-optimized ORF sequence for subcloning into custom expression vectors
Depositing lab: RESOLUTE Consortium & Giulio Superti-Furga. Depositing organization: CeMM Research Center for Molecular Medicine. Publication: The RESOLUTE consortium: unlocking SLC transporters for drug discovery. Superti-Furga G, Lackner D, Wiedmer T, Ingles-Prieto A, Barbosa B, Girardi E, Goldmann U, Gurtl B, Klavins K, Klimek C, Lindinger S, Lineiro-Retes E, Muller AC, Onstein S, Redinger G, Reil D, Sedlyarov V, Wolf G, Crawford M, Everley R, ... Steppan CM. Nat Rev Drug Discov. 2020 Jul;19(7):429-430. doi: 10.1038/d41573-020-00056-6. PubMed 32265506.
Backbone
  Vector backbone: pDONR221
  Backbone manufacturer: Thermo Fisher Scientific
  Backbone size w/o insert (bp): 2550
  Vector type: Mammalian Expression
Growth in bacteria
  Bacterial resistance: Kanamycin, 50 μg/mL
  Growth temperature: 37°C
  Growth strain: Stbl3
  Copy number: High Copy
Gene/Insert
  Gene/Insert name: SLC7A14 (alt name: KIAA1613, PPP1R142)
  Species: H. sapiens (human)
  Insert size (bp): 2313
  Entrez Gene: SLC7A14 (a.k.a. PPP1R142)
  Cloning method: Gateway Cloning
  Sequencing primers: 5′ M13-fwd; 3′ M13-rev
Terms and licenses: Academic/Nonprofit Terms; Industry Terms
Depositor comments: For more information on the full Resolute plasmid collection, please see www.addgene.org/depositor-collections/re-solute/. Please provide your feedback on this plasmid to the RESOLUTE consortium by filling out their RESOLUTE repository feedback form: https://forms.office.com/Pages/ResponsePage.aspx?id=0e05yklzmkS7rjFGQL4N7z4feCLQvEJAmVcOCM_u885UN1JJRko0Ukg4TVQwNTZLOUxPQVJWT1NHUCQlQCN0PWcu
How to cite: pDONR221_SLC7A14 was a gift from RESOLUTE Consortium & Giulio Superti-Furga (Addgene plasmid # 132173 ; http://n2t.net/addgene:132173 ; RRID:Addgene_132173)
