>Addgene plasmid #132173 | pDONR221_SLC7A14 | depositor partial sequence | sequence record 253746 | Codon-optimized ORF of SLC7A14
ATGTCTGGCTTCTTTACAAGCCTGGACCCAAGGAGAGTGCAGTGGGGAGCAGCATGGTACGCAATGCACT
CCCGGATCCTGAGAACCAAGCCTGTGGAGTCTATGCTGGAGGGAACAGGAACCACAACCGCACACGGAAC
CAAGCTGGCACAGGTGCTGACAACCGTGGATCTGATCTCCCTGGGAGTGGGATCTTGCGTGGGAACCGGC
ATGTATGTGGTGAGCGGACTGGTGGCAAAGGAGATGGCAGGACCAGGCGTGATCGTGTCCTTCATCATCG
CAGCAGTGGCATCCATCCTGTCTGGCGTGTGCTACGCCGAGTTTGGCGTGCGGGTGCCTAAGACAACCGG
CAGCGCCTACACATATTCCTACGTGACCGTGGGCGAGTTCGTGGCCTTCTTTATCGGCTGGAACCTGATC
CTGGAGTATCTGATCGGAACAGCAGCAGGAGCATCCGCCCTGAGCTCCATGTTTGACTCTCTGGCCAACC
ACACAATCTCCAGATGGATGGCCGATTCTGTGGGCACCCTGAATGGCCTGGGCAAGGGCGAGGAGAGCTA
CCCTGACCTGCTGGCCCTGCTGATCGCCGTGATCGTGACCATCATCGTGGCCCTGGGCGTGAAGAACTCC
ATCGGCTTCAACAATGTGCTGAACGTGCTGAATCTGGCCGTGTGGGTGTTTATCATGATCGCCGGCCTGT
TCTTTATCAATGGCAAGTATTGGGCAGAGGGACAGTTCCTGCCACACGGATGGAGCGGCGTGCTGCAGGG
AGCAGCAACCTGCTTCTACGCCTTTATCGGCTTCGACATCATCGCCACAACCGGCGAGGAGGCCAAGAAC
CCTAATACAAGCATCCCATATGCCATCACCGCCTCCCTGGTCATCTGTCTGACAGCCTACGTGAGCGTGT
CCGTGATCCTGACCCTGATGGTGCCATACTATACAATCGATACCGAGTCCCCCCTGATGGAGATGTTTGT
GGCCCACGGCTTCTACGCCGCCAAGTTTGTGGTGGCAATCGGATCTGTGGCAGGACTGACCGTGAGCCTG
CTGGGATCCCTGTTCCCCATGCCTAGAGTGATCTACGCAATGGCAGGCGACGGACTGCTGTTCAGATTTC
TGGCCCACGTGTCTAGCTACACAGAGACCCCAGTGGTGGCCTGCATCGTGAGCGGCTTTCTGGCCGCCCT
GCTGGCCCTGCTGGTGTCTCTGAGGGATCTGATCGAGATGATGAGCATCGGCACACTGCTGGCCTATACC
CTGGTGAGCGTGTGCGTGCTGCTGCTGCGCTACCAGCCCGAGAGCGACATCGATGGCTTTGTGAAGTTCC
TGTCCGAGGAGCACACCAAGAAGAAGGAGGGCATCCTGGCCGACTGCGAGAAGGAGGCATGTAGCCCCGT
GAGCGAGGGCGATGAGTTCTCCGGACCAGCAACAAACACCTGCGGAGCCAAGAATCTGCCATCTCTGGGC
GACAATGAGATGCTGATCGGCAAGTCTGATAAGAGCACATATAACGTGAATCACCCCAACTACGGCACCG
TGGACATGACAACCGGCATCGAGGCCGATGAGAGCGAGAATATCTATCTGATCAAGCTGAAGAAGCTGAT
CGGCCCCCACTACTATACAATGAGGATCAGGCTGGGACTGCCAGGCAAGATGGACAGGCCTACAGCAGCA
ACCGGACACACAGTGACCATCTGCGTGCTGCTGCTGTTCATCCTGATGTTCATCTTTTGTAGCTTTATCA
TCTTCGGCTCCGATTACATCTCCGAGCAGTCTTGGTGGGCCATCCTGCTGGTGGTGCTGATGGTGCTGCT
GATCTCCACCCTGGTGTTTGTGATCCTGCAGCAGCCAGAGAACCCCAAGAAGCTGCCTTATATGGCCCCT
TGCCTGCCATTTGTGCCCGCCTTCGCCATGCTGGTGAATATCTACCTGATGCTGAAGCTGAGCACAATCA
CCTGGATCAGGTTCGCCGTGTGGTGTTTTGTGGGCCTGCTGATCTATTTCGGCTACGGCATCTGGAACTC
TACACTGGAGATCAGCGCCAGGGAGGAGGCCCTGCACCAGTCCACCTATCAGCGGTACGACGTGGACGAT
CCTTTCTCTGTGGAGGAGGGCTTTAGCTATGCCACAGAGGGAGAGTCTCAGGAGGACTGGGGAGGACCAA
CCGAGGATAAGGGCTTTTACTATCAGCAGATGAGCGATGCCAAGGCCAATGGCCGCACCTCCTCTAAGGC
CAAGTCTAAGAGCAAGCACAAGCAGAACTCTGAGGCCCTGATCGCCAATGACGAGCTGGATTACAGCCCC
GAG
